Addgene plasmid #243862: pMB1o1_Red
Purpose: GoldenBraid2.0 expression vector.
Depositing lab: Christophe Herman. Depositing organization: Baylor College of Medicine. Publication: GoldenBraid2.0 E. coli: a comprehensive and characterized toolkit for enterics. Cooke MB, Welch KT, Ramirez LD, Wen AX, Marciano DC, Herman C. Synth Biol (Oxf). 2025 Aug 14;10(1):ysaf015. doi: 10.1093/synbio/ysaf015. eCollection 2025. PubMed 40927394.
Backbone
  Vector backbone: pMB1
  Vector type: Bacterial Expression
Growth in bacteria
  Bacterial resistance: Ampicillin, 100 μg/mL
  Growth temperature: 37°C
  Growth strain: DH5alpha
  Copy number: Low Copy
Gene/Insert
  Gene/Insert name: mScarlet-I
  Species: Synthetic
  Insert size (bp): 847
  Cloning method: Golden Gate
Terms and licenses: Academic/Nonprofit Terms; Industry Terms: Not Available to Industry
How to cite: pMB1o1_Red was a gift from Christophe Herman (Addgene plasmid # 243862 ; http://n2t.net/addgene:243862 ; RRID:Addgene_243862)
