[The description below was written by a language model from this plasmid's Addgene catalogue record and pLannotate feature annotations shown in this document.]
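Description:
pMB1o1_Red is a small (about 3.1 kb) bacterial expression vector from a GoldenBraid2.0 toolkit adapted for E. coli and related enteric bacteria. It is built on a pMB1 backbone: the feature table shows a ColE1/pMB1-family origin of replication together with the pBR322 bom (basis of mobility) region. The annotation software gives this origin family a generic "high-copy" label, but the catalogue entry lists the plasmid as low copy. Selection is by ampicillin, through a β-lactamase (AmpR) gene driven by its native bla promoter. Two very short matches to an RSF origin and an M13 origin are also annotated. At only a few dozen bases each, they are fragments and probably not functional replication elements.

The insert is an 847 bp synthetic mScarlet-I cassette introduced by Golden Gate cloning. It forms a compact transcription unit: a fragment matching the strong constitutive J23119 promoter from the Registry of Standard Biological Parts, the coding sequence for mScarlet-I (a rapidly maturing monomeric red fluorescent protein), and the rrnB T1 terminator. Cells carrying the intact plasmid should therefore express red fluorescence constitutively.

The stated purpose is simply a GoldenBraid2.0 expression vector. In modular Golden Gate systems, a coloured reporter like this often serves as a visual dropout marker that is replaced by the assembled parts, and the "Red" in the name fits that role. However, the record does not state this, and the Type IIS restriction sites and the vector's assembly level are not annotated.
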