Features (pLannotate 1.2.2; 9 found; start..end, strand, type, name):
     22..48      +  promoter       J23119(SpeI) promoter (fragment): bacterial promoter (Registry of Standard Biological Parts BBa J23119) modified to end with an SpeI site
     83..778     +  CDS            mScarlet-I: mScarlet-I is a basic (constitutively fluorescent) red fluorescent protein published in 2016, derived from synthetic construct. It is reported to be a rapidly-maturing monomer with moderate acid sensitivity.
    794..865     +  terminator     rrnB T1 terminator: transcription terminator T1 from the E. coli rrnB gene
    898..923     -  rep_origin     RSF ori (fragment): Plasmids containing the RSF 1030 origin of replication can be propagated in E. coli cells that contain additional plasmids with compatible origins.
    931..1002    +  promoter       AmpR promoter: bla
   1003..1863    +  CDS            AmpR: β-lactamase; bla; confers resistance to ampicillin, carbenicillin, and related antibiotics
   2034..2622    +  rep_origin     ori: high-copy-number ColE1/pMB1/pBR322/pUC origin of replication
   2808..2948    -  misc_feature   bom: basis of mobility region from pBR322
   3032..3071    +  rep_origin     M13 ori (fragment): M13 bacteriophage origin of replication; arrow indicates direction of (+) strand synthesis
>Addgene plasmid #243862 | pMB1o1_Red | addgene full sequence | sequence record 492955 | Addgene NGS Result
GGTCTCAGGAGAGAGACGCCTTTGACGGCTAGCTCAGTCCTAGGTATAGTGCTAGCTCAAAGAGAAAGAG
GGGACAAACTGAATGGTGAGCAAAGGCGAAGCGGTGATTAAAGAATTTATGCGCTTTAAAGTGCATATGG
AAGGCAGCATGAACGGCCATGAATTTGAAATTGAAGGCGAAGGCGAAGGCCGCCCGTATGAAGGCACCCA
GACCGCGAAACTGAAAGTGACCAAAGGCGGCCCGCTGCCGTTTAGCTGGGATATTCTGAGCCCGCAGTTT
ATGTATGGCAGCCGCGCGTTTATTAAACATCCGGCGGATATTCCGGATTATTATAAACAGAGCTTTCCGG
AAGGCTTTAAATGGGAACGCGTGATGAACTTTGAAGATGGCGGCGCGGTGACCGTGACCCAGGATACCAG
CCTGGAAGATGGCACCCTGATTTATAAAGTGAAACTGCGCGGCACCAACTTTCCGCCGGATGGCCCGGTG
ATGCAGAAAAAAACCATGGGCTGGGAAGCGAGCACCGAACGCCTGTATCCGGAAGATGGCGTGCTGAAAG
GCGATATTAAAATGGCGCTGCGCCTGAAAGATGGCGGCCGCTATCTGGCGGATTTTAAAACCACCTATAA
AGCGAAAAAACCGGTGCAGATGCCGGGCGCGTATAACGTGGATCGCAAACTGGATATTACCAGCCATAAC
GAAGATTATACCGTGGTGGAACAGTATGAACGCAGCGAAGGCCGCCATAGCACCGGCGGCATGGATGAAC
TGTATAAATAAGCTTCCAGGCATCAAATAAAACGAAAGGCTCAGTCGAAAGACTGGGCCTTTCGTTTTAT
CTGTTGTTTGTCGGTGAACGCTCTCCGTCTCTCGCTGTCATGAGACCGGATCTTGACACGGTTATCCACA
GAATCAGGGGATACTAAATACATTCAAATATGTATCCGCTCATGAGACAATAACCCTGATAAATGCTTCA
ATAATATTGAAAAAGGAAGAGTATGAGTATTCAACATTTCCGTGTCGCCCTTATTCCCTTTTTTGCGGCA
TTTTGCCTTCCTGTTTTTGCTCACCCAGAAACGCTGGTGAAAGTAAAAGATGCTGAAGATCAGTTGGGTG
CACGAGTGGGTTACATCGAACTGGATCTCAACAGCGGTAAGATCCTTGAGAGTTTTCGCCCCGAAGAACG
TTTTCCAATGATGAGCACTTTTAAAGTTCTGCTATGTGGCGCGGTATTATCCCGTGTTGACGCCGGGCAA
GAGCAACTCGGTCGCCGCATACACTATTCTCAGAATGACTTGGTTGAGTACTCACCAGTCACAGAAAAGC
ATCTTACGGATGGCATGACAGTAAGAGAATTATGCAGTGCTGCCATAACCATGAGTGATAACACTGCGGC
CAACTTACTTCTGACAACGATCGGAGGACCGAAGGAGCTAACCGCTTTTTTGCACAACATGGGGGATCAT
GTAACTCGCCTTGATCGTTGGGAACCGGAGCTGAATGAAGCCATACCAAACGACGAGCGTGACACCACGA
TGCCTGTAGCAATGGCAACAACGTTGCGCAAACTATTAACTGGCGAACTACTTACTCTAGCTTCCCGGCA
ACAATTAATAGACTGGATGGAGGCGGATAAAGTTGCAGGACCACTTCTGCGCTCGGCCCTTCCGGCTGGC
TGGTTTATTGCTGATAAATCTGGAGCCGGTGAGCGTGGTTCTCGCGGTATCATTGCAGCACTGGGGCCAG
ATGGTAAGCCCTCCCGTATCGTAGTTATCTACACGACGGGGAGTCAGGCAACTATGGATGAACGAAATAG
ACAGATCGCTGAGATAGGTGCCTCACTGATTAAGCATTGGTAACTGTCAGACCAAGTTTACTCATATATA
CTTTAGATTGATTTAAAACTTCATTTTTAATTTAAAAGGATCTAGGTGAAGATCCTTTTTGATAATCTCA
TGACCAAAATCCCTTAACGTGAGTTTTCGTTCCACTGAGCGTCAGACCCCGTAGAAAAGATCAAAGGATC
TTCTTGAGATCCTTTTTTTCTGCGCGTAATCTGCTGCTTGCAAACAAAAAAACCACCGCTACCAGCGGTG
GTTTGTTTGCCGGATCAAGAGCTACCAACTCTTTTTCCGAAGGTAACTGGCTTCAGCAGAGCGCAGATAC
CAAATACTGTCCTTCTAGTGTAGCCGTAGTTAGGCCACCACTTCAAGAACTCTGTAGCACCGCCTACATA
CCTCGCTCTGCTAATCCTGTTACCAGTGGCTGCTGCCAGTGGCGATAAGTCGTGTCTTACCGGGTTGGAC
TCAAGACGATAGTTACCGGATAAGGCGCAGCGGTCGGGCTGAACGGGGGGTTCGTGCACACAGCCCAGCT
TGGAGCGAACGACCTACACCGAACTGAGATACCTACAGCGTGAGCTATGAGAAAGCGCCACGCTTCCCGA
AGGGAGAAAGGCGGACAGGTATCCGGTAAGCGGCAGGGTCGGAACAGGAGAGCGCACGAGGGAGCTTCCA
GGGGGAAACGCCTGGTATCTTTATAGTCCTGTCGGGTTTCGCCACCTCTGACTTGAGCGTCGATTTTTGT
GATGCTCGTCAGGGGGGCGGAGCCTATGGAAAAACGCCAGCAACGCGGCCTTTTTACGGTTCCTGGCCTT
TTGCTGGCCTTTTGCTCACATGTTCTTTCCTGCGTTATCCCCTGATTCTGTGGATAACCGTATTACCGCC
TTTGAGTGAGCTGATACCGCTCGCCGCAGCCGAACGACCGAGCGCAGCGAGTCAGTGAGCGAGGAAGCGG
AAGAGCGCCTGATGCGGTATTTTCTCCTTACGCATCTGTGCGGTATTTCACACCGCATATGGTGCACTCT
CAGTACAATCTGCTCTGATGCCGCATAGTTAAGCCAGTATACACTCCGCTATCGCTACGTGACTGGGTCA
TGGCTGCGCCCCGACACCCGCCAACACCCGCTGACGCGCCCTGACGGGCTTGTCTGCTCCCGGCATCCGC
TTACAGACAAGCTGTGACCGTTTTAACGCGAATTTTAACAAAATATTAACGCTTACAATTTTAACGGATC
C
